>Addgene plasmid #140828 | AIMTOR T757 | addgene full sequence | sequence record 305141 | Addgene NGS Result
GTCGATCGACATTGATTATTGACTAGTTATTAATAGTAATCAATTACGGGGTCATTAGTTCATAGCCCAT
ATATGGAGTTCCGCGTTACATAACTTACGGTAAATGGCCCGCCTGGCTGACCGCCCAACGACCCCCGCCC
ATTGACGTCAATAATGACGTATGTTCCCATAGTAACGCCAATAGGGACTTTCCATTGACGTCAATGGGTG
GAGTATTTACGGTAAACTGCCCACTTGGCAGTACATCAAGTGTATCATATGCCAAGTACGCCCCCTATTG
ACGTCAATGACGGTAAATGGCCCGCCTGGCATTATGCCCAGTACATGACCTTATGGGACTTTCCTACTTG
GCAGTACATCTACGTATTAGTCATCGCTATTACCATGGTCGAGGTGAGCCCCACGTTCTGCTTCACTCTC
CCCATCTCCCCCCCCTCCCCACCCCCAATTTTGTATTTATTTATTTTTTAATTATTTTGTGCAGCGATGG
GGGCGGGGGGGGGGGGGGGGCGCGCCRGGGGGGGGGGGGGGGGGGGGGGGGGGGGGSGGGGSGRGGCGGA
GAGGTGCGGCGGCAGCCAATCAGAGCGGCGCGCTCCGAAAGTTTCCTTTTATGGCGAGGCGGCGGCGGCG
GCGGCCCTATAAAAAGCGAAGCGCGCGGCGGGCGGGAGTCGCTGCGCGCTGCCTTCGCCCCGTGCCCCGC
TCCGCCGCCGCCTCGCGCCGCCCGCCCCGGCTCTGACTGACCGCGTTACTCCCACAGGTGAGCGGGCGGG
ACGGCCCTTCTCCTCCGGGCTGTAATTAGCGCTTGGTTTAATGACGGCTTGTTTCTTTTCTGTGGCTGCG
TGAAAGCCTTGAGGGGCTCCGGGAGGGCCCTTTGTGCGGGGGGAGCGGCTCGGGGGGTGCGTGCGTGTGT
GTGTGCGTGGGGAGCGCCGCGTGCGGCTCCGCGCTGCCCGGCGGCTGTGAGCGCTGCGGGCGCGGCGCGG
GGCTTTGTGCGCTCCGCAGTGTGCGCGAGGGGAGCGCGGCCGGGGGCGGTGCCCCGCGGTGCGGGGGGGG
CTGCGAGGGGAACAAAGGCTGCGTGCGGGGTGTGTGCGTGGGGGGGTGAGCAGGGGGTGTGGGCGCGTCG
GTCGGGCTGCAACCCCCCCTGCACCCCCCTCCCCGAGTTGCTGAGCACGGCCCGGCTTCGGGTGCGGGGC
TCCGTACGGGGCGTGGCGCGGGGCTCGCCGTGCCGGGCGGGGGGTGGCGGCAGGTGGGGGTGCCGGGCGG
GGCGGGGCCGCCTCGGGCCGGGGRGGGCTCGGGGGAGGGGCGCGGCGGCCCCCGGAGCGCCGGCGGCTGT
CGAGGCGCGGCGAGCCGCAGCCATTGCCTTTTATGGTAATCGTGCGAGAGGGCGCAGGGACTTCCTTTGT
CCCAAATCTGTGCGGAGCCGAAATCTGGGAGGCGCCGCCGCACCCCCTCTAGCGGGCGCGGGGCGAAGCG
GTGCGGCGCCGGCAGGAAGGAAATGGGCGGGGAGGGCCTTCGTGCGTCGCCGCGCCGCCGTCCCCTTCTC
CCTCTCCAGCCTCGGGGCTGTCCGCGGGGGGACGGCTGCCTTCGGGGGGGACGGGGCAGGGCGGGGTTCG
GCTTCTGGCGTGTGACCGGCGGCTCTAGCTAGAGCCTCTGCTAACCATGTTCATGCCTTCTTCTTTTTCC
TACAGCTCCTGGGCAACGTGCTGGTTATTGTGCTGTCTCATCATTTTGGCAAAGAATTCGGCATGGTGAG
CAAGGGCGAGGAGCTGTTCACCGGGGTGGTGCCCATCCTGGTCGAGCTGGACGGCGACGTAAACGGCCAC
AAGTTCAGCGTGTCCGGCGAGGGCGAGGGCGATGCCACCTACGGCAAGCTGACCCTGAAGCTTCTATGCA
CCACCGGCAAGCTGCCCGTGCCCTGGCCCACCCTCGTGACCACCCTGGGCTACGGCCTGCAGTGCTTCGC
CCGCTACCCCGACCACATGAAGCAGCACGACTTCTTCAAGTCCGCCATGCCCGAAGGCTACGTCCAGGAG
CGCACCATCTTCTTCAAGGACGACGGCAACTACAAGACCCGCGCCGAGGTGAAGTTCGAGGGCGACACCC
TGGTGAACCGCATCGAGCTGAAGGGCATCGACTTCAAGGAGGACGGCAACATCCTGGGGCACAAGCTGGA
GTACAACTACAACAGCCACAACGTCTATATCACCGCCGACAAGCAGAAGAACGGCATCAAGGCCAACTTC
AAGATCCGCCACAACATCGAGGACGGCGGCGTGCAGCTCGCCGACCACTACCAGCAGAACACCCCCATCG
GCGACGGCCCCGTGCTGCTGCCCGACAACCACTACCTGAGCTACCAGTCCGCCCTGTTCAAAGACCCCAA
CGAGAAGCGCGATCACATGGTCCTGCTGGAGTTCCTGACCGCCGCCGGGATCACTGAGGGCATGAACGAG
CTGTACCTCGAGATGGCGGACGAGGAGAAGCTGCCGCCCGGCTGGGAGAAGCGCATGAGCCGCAGCTCAG
GCCGAGTGTACTACTTCAACCACATCACTAACGCCAGCCAGTGGGAGCGGCCCAGCGGCAACAGCAGCAG
TGGTGGCAAAAACGGGCAGGGGGAGCCTGCCAGGGGTACCAGTGCTGGTGGTAGTGCTGGTGGTAGTGCT
GGTGGTAGTGCTGGTGGTAGTGCTGGTGGTTCCGGCAGTGCTGGTGGTAGTGCTGGTGGTAGTACCAGTG
CTGGTGGTAGTGCTGGTGGTAGTGCTGGTGGTAGTGCTGGTGGTAGTGCTGGTGGTTCCGGCAGTGCTGG
TGGTAGTGCTGGTGGTAGTACCAGTGCTGGTGGTAGTGCTGGTGGTAGTGCTGGTGGTAGTGCTGGTGGT
AGTGCTGGTGGTTCCGGCAGTGCTGGTGGTAGTGCTGGTGGTAGTACCAGTGCTGGTGGTAGTGCTGGTG
GTAGTGCTGGTGGTAGTGCTGGTGGTAGTGCTGGTGGTTCCGGATTCACCGTGGGCACCCCCCCGAGCGG
GGGCGGCCGCATGGTCTTCACACTCGAAGATTTCGTTGGGGACTGGCGACAGACAGCCGGCTACAACCTG
GACCAAGTCCTTGAACAGGGAGGTGTGTCCAGTTTGTTTCAGAATCTCGGGGTGTCCGTAACTCCGATCC
AAAGGATTGTCCTGAGCGGTGAAAATGGGCTGAAGATCGACATCCATGTCATCATCCCGTATGAAGGTCT
GAGCGGCGACCAAATGGGCCAGATCGAAAAAATTTTTAAGGTGGTGTACCCTGTGGATGATCATCACTTT
AAGGTGATCCTGCACTATGGCACACTGGTAATCGACGGGGTTACGCCGAACATGATCGACTATTTCGGAC
GGCCGTATGAAGGCATCGCCGTGTTCGACGGCAAAAAGATCACTGTAACAGGGACCCTGTGGAACGGCAA
CAAAATTATCGACGAGCGCCTGATCAACCCCGACGGCTCCCTGCTGTTCCGAGTAACCATCAACGGAGTG
ACCGGCTGGCGGCTGTGCGAACGCATTCTGGCGTCTAGACTGCAGCTGCCTCCTCTGGAACGCCTGACTC
TGGATTAAGTCGACGGATCTTTTTCCCTCTGCCAAAAATTATGGGGACATCATGAAGCCCCTTGAGCATC
TGACTTCTGGCTAATAAAGGAAATTTATTTTCATTGCAATAGTGTGTTGGAATTTTTTGTGTCTCTCACT
CGGAAGGACATATGGGAGGGCAAATCATTTAAAACATCAGAATGAGTATTTGGTTTAGAGTTTGGCAACA
TATGCCCATATGCTGGCTGCCATGAACAAAGGTTGGCTATAAAGAGGTCATCAGTATATGAAACAGCCCC
CTGCTGTCCATTCCTTATTCCATAGAAAAGCCTTGACTTGAGGTTAGATTTTTTTTATATTTTGTTTTGT
GTTATTTTTTTCTTTAACATCCCTAAAATTTTCCTTACATGTTTTACTAGCCAGATTTTTCCTCCTCTCC
TGACTACTCCCAGTCATAGCTGTCCCTCTTCTCTTATGGAGATCCCTCGACCTGCAGCCCAAGCTTGGCG
TAATCATGGTCATAGCTGTTTCCTGTGTGAAATTGTTATCCGCTCACAATTCCACACAACATACGAGCCG
GAAGCATAAAGTGTAAAGCCTGGGGTGCCTAATGAGTGAGCTAACTCACATTAATTGCGTTGCGCTCACT
GCCCGCTTTCCAGTCGGGAAACCTGTCGTGCCAGCGGATCCGCATCTCAATTAGTCAGCAACCATAGTCC
CGCCCCTAACTCCGCCCATCCCGCCCCTAACTCCGCCCAGTTCCGCCCATTCTCCGCCCCATGGCTGACT
AATTTTTTTTATTTATGCAGAGGCCGAGGCCGCCTCGGCCTCTGAGCTATTCCAGAAGTAGTGAGGAGGC
TTTTTTGGAGGCCTAGGCTTTTGCAAAAAGCTAACTTGTTTATTGCAGCTTATAATGGTTACAAATAAAG
CAATAGCATCACAAATTTCACAAATAAAGCATTTTTTTCACTGCATTCTAGTTGTGGTTTGTCCAAACTC
ATCAATGTATCTTATCATGTCTGGATCCGCTGCATTAATGAATCGGCCAACGCGCGGGGAGAGGCGGTTT
GCGTATTGGGCGCTCTTCCGCTTCCTCGCTCACTGACTCGCTGCGCTCGGTCGTTCGGCTGCGGCGAGCG
GTATCAGCTCACTCAAAGGCGGTAATACGGTTATCCACAGAATCAGGGGATAACGCAGGAAAGAACATGT
GAGCAAAAGGCCAGCAAAAGGCCAGGAACCGTAAAAAGGCCGCGTTGCTGGCGTTTTTCCATAGGCTCCG
CCCCCCTGACGAGCATCACAAAAATCGACGCTCAAGTCAGAGGTGGCGAAACCCGACAGGACTATAAAGA
TACCAGGCGTTTCCCCCTGGAAGCTCCCTCGTGCGCTCTCCTGTTCCGACCCTGCCGCTTACCGGATACC
TGTCCGCCTTTCTCCCTTCGGGAAGCGTGGCGCTTTCTCATAGCTCACGCTGTAGGTATCTCAGTTCGGT
GTAGGTCGTTCGCTCCAAGCTGGGCTGTGTGCACGAACCCCCCGTTCAGCCCGACCGCTGCGCCTTATCC
GGTAACTATCGTCTTGAGTCCAACCCGGTAAGACACGACTTATCGCCACTGGCAGCAGCCACTGGTAACA
GGATTAGCAGAGCGAGGTATGTAGGCGGTGCTACAGAGTTCTTGAAGTGGTGGCCTAACTACGGCTACAC
TAGAAGAACAGTATTTGGTATCTGCGCTCTGCTGAAGCCAGTTACCTTCGGAAAAAGAGTTGGTAGCTCT
TGATCCGGCAAACAAACCACCGCTGGTAGCGGTGGTTTTTTTGTTTGCAAGCAGCAGATTACGCGCAGAA
AAAAAGGATCTCAAGAAGATCCTTTGATCTTTTCTACGGGGTCTGACGCTCAGTGGAACGAAAACTCACG
TTAAGGGATTTTGGTCATGAGATTATCAAAAAGGATCTTCACCTAGATCCTTTTAAATTAAAAATGAAGT
TTTAAATCAATCTAAAGTATATATGAGTAAACTTGGTCTGACAGTTACCAATGCTTAATCAGTGAGGCAC
CTATCTCAGCGATCTGTCTATTTCGTTCATCCATAGTTGCCTGACTCCCCGTCGTGTAGATAACTACGAT
ACGGGAGGGCTTACCATCTGGCCCCAGTGCTGCAATGATACCGCGAGACCCACGCTCACCGGCTCCAGAT
TTATCAGCAATAAACCAGCCAGCCGGAAGGGCCGAGCGCAGAAGTGGTCCTGCAACTTTATCCGCCTCCA
TCCAGTCTATTAATTGTTGCCGGGAAGCTAGAGTAAGTAGTTCGCCAGTTAATAGTTTGCGCAACGTTGT
TGCCATTGCTACAGGCATCGTGGTGTCACGCTCGTCGTTTGGTATGGCTTCATTCAGCTCCGGTTCCCAA
CGATCAAGGCGAGTTACATGATCCCCCATGTTGTGCAAAAAAGCGGTTAGCTCCTTCGGTCCTCCGATCG
TTGTCAGAAGTAAGTTGGCCGCAGTGTTATCACTCATGGTTATGGCAGCACTGCATAATTCTCTTACTGT
CATGCCATCCGTAAGATGCTTTTCTGTGACTGGTGAGTACTCAACCAAGTCATTCTGAGAATAGTGTATG
CGGCGACCGAGTTGCTCTTGCCCGGCGTCAATACGGGATAATACCGCGCCACATAGCAGAACTTTAAAAG
TGCTCATCATTGGAAAACGTTCTTCGGGGCGAAAACTCTCAAGGATCTTACCGCTGTTGAGATCCAGTTC
GATGTAACCCACTCGTGCACCCAACTGATCTTCAGCATCTTTTACTTTCACCAGCGTTTCTGGGTGAGCA
AAAACAGGAAGGCAAAATGCCGCAAAAAAGGGAATAAGGGCGACACGGAAATGTTGAATACTCATACTCT
TCCTTTTTCAATATTATTGAAGCATTTATCAGGGTTATTGTCTCATGAGCGGATACATATTTGAATGTAT
TTAGAAAAATAAACAAATAGGGGTTCCGCGCACATTTCCCCGAAAAGTGCCACCTG
Features (pLannotate 1.2.2; 19 found; start..end, strand, type, name):
      8..387     +  enhancer       CMV enhancer: human cytomegalovirus immediate early enhancer
    389..664     +  promoter       chicken β-actin promoter: No description available
    665..1685    +  intron         chimeric intron: chimera between introns from chicken β-actin and rabbit β-globin
   1683..1739    +  CDS            HBB (fragment): HBB_LEPEU - Experimental evidence at protein level: Swiss-Prot protein existence level 1. Involved in oxygen transport from the lung to the various peripheral tissues. From Lepus europaeus (European hare).
   1743..2456    +  CDS            YPet: YPet is a basic (constitutively fluorescent) yellow fluorescent protein published in 2005, derived from Aequorea victoria. It has moderate acid sensitivity.
   2463..2624    +  CDS            PIN1 (fragment): PIN1_HUMAN - Experimental evidence at protein level: Swiss-Prot protein existence level 1. Peptidyl-prolyl cis/trans isomerase (PPIase) that binds to and isomerizes specific phosphorylated Ser/Thr-Pro (pSer/Thr-Pro) motifs (PubMed:21497122, PubMed:23623683, PubMed:29686383). By inducing conformational changes in a subset of phosphorylated proteins, acts as a molecular switch in multiple cellular processes (PubMed:21497122, PubMed:22033920, PubMed:23623683). Displays a preference for acidic residues located N-terminally to the proline bond to be isomerized. Regulates mitosis presumably by inter
   3021..3534    +  CDS            Nluc (fragment): NanoLuc® luciferase human codon-optimized
   3653..3708    +  polyA_signal   β-globin poly(A) signal: rabbit β-globin polyadenylation signal (Gil and Proudfoot, 1987)
   4093..4109    -  protein_bind   lac operator: The lac repressor binds to the lac operator to inhibit transcription in E. coli. This inhibition can be relieved by adding lactose or isopropyl-β-D-thiogalactopyranoside (IPTG). lac repressor encoded by lacI
   4117..4147    -  promoter       lac promoter: promoter for the E. coli lac operon
   4162..4183    -  protein_bind   CAP binding site: CAP binding activates transcription in the presence of cAMP. E. coli catabolite activator protein
   4196..4235    -  CDS            lacI (fragment): lac repressor; lacI; The lac repressor binds to the lac operator to inhibit transcription in E. coli. This inhibition can be relieved by adding lactose or isopropyl-β-D-thiogalactopyranoside (IPTG).
   4242..4264    +  promoter       SV40 promoter (fragment): SV40 enhancer and early promoter
   4288..4423    +  rep_origin     SV40 ori: SV40 origin of replication
   4443..4577    +  polyA_signal   SV40 poly(A) signal: SV40 polyadenylation signal
   4579..4633    -  CDS            lacI (fragment): lac repressor; lacI; The lac repressor binds to the lac operator to inhibit transcription in E. coli. This inhibition can be relieved by adding lactose or isopropyl-β-D-thiogalactopyranoside (IPTG).
   4816..5404    -  rep_origin     ori: high-copy-number ColE1/pMB1/pBR322/pUC origin of replication
   5575..6435    -  CDS            AmpR: β-lactamase; bla; confers resistance to ampicillin, carbenicillin, and related antibiotics
   6436..6540    -  promoter       AmpR promoter: bla
