[The description below was written by a language model from this plasmid's Addgene catalogue record and pLannotate feature annotations shown in this document.]
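Description:
AIMTOR T757 is a mammalian expression plasmid encoding a genetically encoded, intramolecular BRET biosensor for mTOR kinase activity in living cells. It was built on the YEN backbone, itself a BRET version of the Eevee-type ERK reporter in which the original ECFP was replaced by NanoLuc luciferase. To make AIMTOR T757, the ERK substrate segment was excised between the BspEI and NotI sites and replaced with annealed oligonucleotides encoding a nine-residue peptide from human ULK1, identical in mouse Ulk1. The serine normally phosphorylated by mTOR (position 757 in mouse numbering) was changed to a phosphorylatable threonine, which the record says gives larger BRET changes.

Expression is driven by a CAG-type arrangement: CMV enhancer, chicken β-actin promoter and a chimeric β-actin/β-globin intron, with a rabbit β-globin polyadenylation signal downstream. The open reading frame runs from the yellow acceptor YPet into a fragment of human PIN1, which presumably serves as the phospho-Ser/Thr-Pro binding module. This is followed by an unannotated stretch consistent with the long flexible (SAGG)-repeat linker and the ULK1 sensor peptide, and then the NanoLuc donor. A C-terminal nuclear export signal is recorded, keeping the reporter cytoplasmic. Phosphorylation of the sensor peptide by mTOR is expected to promote its intramolecular binding to the phospho-binding domain, altering energy transfer from NanoLuc to YPet.

The backbone carries a high-copy ColE1/pUC origin and ampicillin resistance for propagation in E. coli. It also carries an SV40 origin and poly(A) signal and remnants of lac regulatory sequence. No mammalian selection marker is annotated. The sequenced record is slightly shorter (6,566 nt) than the listed total size.
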