Addgene plasmid #140828: AIMTOR T757
Purpose: AIMTOR T757 contains a cytoplasmic mTOR Activity Reporter derived from hu ULK1 protein boxed between BRET-compatible entities (Ypet and Nanoluciferase) to measure mTOR activity in living cells
Depositing lab: Anne Bonnieu. Depositing organization: INRAE Montpellier. Publication: AIMTOR, a BRET biosensor for live imaging, reveals subcellular mTOR signaling and dysfunctions. Bouquier N, Moutin E, Tintignac LA, Reverbel A, Jublanc E, Sinnreich M, Chastagnier Y, Averous J, Fafournoux P, Verpelli C, Boeckers T, Carnac G, Perroy J, Ollendorff V. BMC Biol. 2020 Jul 3;18(1):81. doi: 10.1186/s12915-020-00790-8. PubMed 32620110.
Backbone
  Vector backbone: YEN
  Backbone manufacturer: Goyet et al 2016, Scientific Reports, 6:28231. DOI: 10.1038/srep28231 and Komatsu, N et al.Molecular biology of the cell 22, 464
  Backbone size w/o insert (bp): 6529
  Total vector size (bp): 6583
  Modifications to backbone: The plasmid coding for YEN contains a cytoplasmic Extracellular signal-regulated Kinase Activity Reporter (EKAR) boxed between BRET-compatible entities (Ypet and Nanoluciferase), pEevee-Ypet-EKARcyto-Nluc. It was designed from the optimized backbone structure of a FRET biosensor with the 116-amino-acid (SAGG)29-repeats linker (pEKAREV(3560)NES pEevee) constructed by Komatsu and colleagues (Komatsu, N. et al. Development of an optimized backbone of FRET biosensors for kinases and GTPases. Molecular biology of the cell 22, 4647–4656, doi: 10.1091/mbc.E11-01-0072, 2011). The ECFP-coding sequence, removed by NotI/XbaI digestion, was replaced by the Nanoluciferase-coding sequence, amplified by PCR (from pNanoLuc3.2 NFKB RE) and inserted into the NotI/XbaI sites by an Infusion reaction (Clontech), The YEN plasmid served then as a backbone plasmid to construct the plasmid AIMTOR T757. To this end, we removed the sequence coding for the ERK sensor site by a BspeI/NotI restriction digest. Following a ligation with a cohesive double strand pre-annealed oligonucleotides encoding the T757 sensor peptide derived from human Ulk1, we obtained the plasmid AIMTOR T757
  Vector type: Mammalian Expression
Growth in bacteria
  Bacterial resistance: Ampicillin, 100 μg/mL
  Growth temperature: 37°C
  Growth strain: DH5alpha
  Copy number: High Copy
Gene/Insert
  Gene/Insert name: AIMTOR T757
  Species: H. sapiens (human)
  Insert size (bp): 34
  Mutation: The insert comprises only a small sequence of human Ulk1 encoding for a 9 aminoacids peptide, conserved 100% in mouse Ulk1. The original serine residue phosphorylable by mTOR in this peptide (position 757 in mouse Ulk1) has been mutated to a phosphoylable threonine residue which gives higher BRET intensity variations.
  GenBank ID: NM_003565
  Entrez Gene: ULK1 (a.k.a. ATG1, ATG1A, UNC51, Unc51.1, hATG1)
  Tag / fusion protein: NES Nuclear export signal (C terminal on insert)
  Cloning method: Restriction Enzyme; 5′ cloning site BspEI (not destroyed); 3′ cloning site NotI (not destroyed)
  Sequencing primers: 5′ CCACTACCTGAGCTACCAG; 3′ GCCAGAAGTCAGATGCTCA
Terms and licenses: Academic/Nonprofit Terms; Industry Terms: Not Available to Industry
How to cite: AIMTOR T757 was a gift from Anne Bonnieu (Addgene plasmid # 140828 ; http://n2t.net/addgene:140828 ; RRID:Addgene_140828)
